Addgene plasmid #249237: pLenti-hRAB5C-gRNA1
Purpose: RAB5C CRISPR KO
Depositing lab: Weihong Tan. Depositing organization: Hangzhou Institute of Medicine, Chinese Academy of Sciences. Publication: SPARK-seq: A high-throughput platform for aptamer discovery and kinetic profiling. Luo G, Song J, Fu Y, Jiang Y, Gao Y, Zhong Z, Li L, Wei Y, Jia HR, Guo L, Fu T, Wu Q, Tan W. Science. 2026 Jan;391(6780):eadv6127. doi: 10.1126/science.adv6127. Epub 2026 Jan 1. PubMed 41477891.
Backbone
  Vector backbone: pLenti-sgRNA
  Backbone manufacturer: Eric Lander and David Sabatini, Addgene plasmid #71409
  Vector type: Lentiviral, CRISPR
Growth in bacteria
  Bacterial resistance: Ampicillin, 100 μg/mL
  Growth temperature: 37°C
  Growth strain: NEB Stable
  Copy number: High Copy
Gene/Insert
  Gene/Insert name: RAB5C
  gRNA/shRNA sequence: TTTGCACGGGCCAAGAACT
  Species: H. sapiens (human)
  Entrez Gene: RAB5C (a.k.a. L1880, RAB5CL, RAB5L, RABL)
  Promoter: U6
  Cloning method: Restriction Enzyme; 5′ cloning site Unknown (unknown if destroyed)
Terms and licenses: Academic/Nonprofit Terms; Industry Terms: Not Available to Industry
How to cite: pLenti-hRAB5C-gRNA1 was a gift from Weihong Tan (Addgene plasmid # 249237 ; http://n2t.net/addgene:249237 ; RRID:Addgene_249237)
