[The description below was written by a language model from this plasmid's Addgene catalogue record and pLannotate feature annotations shown in this document.]
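Description:
pLenti-hRAB5C-gRNA1 is a lentiviral CRISPR guide RNA vector built on the pLenti-sgRNA backbone and intended for knockout of human RAB5C. It is a 7,290 nt plasmid propagated in E. coli through a high-copy ColE1/pUC-type origin with ampicillin selection (β-lactamase under its own promoter). It also carries an f1 origin and remnants of a cloning-vector backbone (lac promoter/operator, lacZα and lacI fragments, T3 and T7 promoters). An SV40 poly(A) signal and SV40 origin lie downstream of the viral cassette.

The transfer cassette has a third-generation, self-inactivating layout. An RSV promoter fused to a truncated HIV-1 5' LTR drives Tat-independent production of the genomic RNA. This is followed by the Ψ packaging signal with a partial gag sequence, the RRE for Rev-dependent nuclear export, a cPPT/CTS element and a ΔU3 3' LTR that disables LTR promoter activity after integration. Within this frame, the human U6 RNA polymerase III promoter transcribes the RAB5C-targeting spacer joined to the Streptococcus pyogenes Cas9 guide RNA scaffold. A separate EF-1α core promoter drives puromycin N-acetyltransferase, which allows selection of transduced mammalian cells, and a WPRE enhances expression of that transcript.

No Cas9 coding sequence is annotated, so the nuclease must come from another source, such as a Cas9-expressing cell line or a second vector. The "gRNA1" in the name suggests it is one of several guides against this gene, though the record does not say so. The record gives the purpose only as RAB5C CRISPR knockout, and the restriction sites used for cloning the guide are not stated.
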