Features (pLannotate 1.2.2; 27 found; start..end, strand, type, name):
      5..231     +  promoter       RSV promoter: Rous sarcoma virus enhancer/promoter
    232..412     +  LTR            5' LTR (truncated): truncated 5' long terminal repeat (LTR) from HIV-1
    459..584     +  misc_feature   HIV-1 Ψ: packaging signal of human immunodeficiency virus type 1
    568..931     +  CDS            HIV-1 gag (fragment): gag protein from human immunodeficiency virus 1; gag
   1077..1310    +  misc_feature   RRE: The Rev response element (RRE) of HIV-1 allows for Rev-dependent mRNA export from the nucleus to the cytoplasm.
   1687..1713    +  CDS            Rev (fragment): human immunodeficiency virus 1 (HIV-1) Rev protein; rev; enhances nuclear export of unspliced and incompletely spliced viral mRNAs
   1717..1957    +  promoter       U6 promoter: RNA polymerase III promoter for human U6 snRNA
   1986..2061    +  misc_RNA       gRNA scaffold: guide RNA scaffold for the Streptococcus pyogenes CRISPR/Cas9 system
   2109..2226    +  misc_feature   cPPT/CTS: central polypurine tract and central termination sequence of HIV-1
   2295..2506    +  promoter       EF-1α core promoter: core promoter for human elongation factor EF-1α
   2532..3131    +  CDS            PuroR (fragment): puromycin N-acetyltransferase; pac from Streptomyces; confers resistance to puromycin
   3147..3735    +  misc_feature   WPRE: woodchuck hepatitis virus posttranscriptional regulatory element
   3786..3805    +  misc_feature   cPPT/CTS (fragment): central polypurine tract and central termination sequence of HIV-1
   3807..4040    +  LTR            3' LTR (ΔU3): self-inactivating 3' long terminal repeat (LTR) from HIV-1
   4118..4239    +  polyA_signal   SV40 poly(A) signal: SV40 polyadenylation signal
   4279..4414    +  rep_origin     SV40 ori: SV40 origin of replication
   4435..4453    -  promoter       T7 promoter: promoter for bacteriophage T7 RNA polymerase
   4461..4616    +  CDS            lacZα (fragment): LacZα fragment of β-galactosidase; lacZ fragment
   4621..5049    +  rep_origin     f1 ori (sequence partly withheld): f1 bacteriophage origin of replication; arrow indicates direction of (+) strand synthesis
   5102..5206    +  promoter       AmpR promoter: bla
   5207..6067    +  CDS            AmpR: β-lactamase; bla; confers resistance to ampicillin, carbenicillin, and related antibiotics
   6238..6826    +  rep_origin     ori: high-copy-number ColE1/pMB1/pBR322/pUC origin of replication
   7009..7101    +  CDS            lacI (fragment): lac repressor; lacI; The lac repressor binds to the lac operator to inhibit transcription in E. coli. This inhibition can be relieved by adding lactose or isopropyl-β-D-thiogalactopyranoside (IPTG).
   7114..7135    +  protein_bind   CAP binding site: CAP binding activates transcription in the presence of cAMP. E. coli catabolite activator protein
   7150..7180    +  promoter       lac promoter: promoter for the E. coli lac operon
   7188..7204    +  protein_bind   lac operator: The lac repressor binds to the lac operator to inhibit transcription in E. coli. This inhibition can be relieved by adding lactose or isopropyl-β-D-thiogalactopyranoside (IPTG). lac repressor encoded by lacI
   7249..7267    +  promoter       T3 promoter: promoter for bacteriophage T3 RNA polymerase
>Addgene plasmid #249237 | pLenti-hRAB5C-gRNA1 | addgene full sequence | sequence record 499790 | Addgene NGS Result
TTAATGTAGTCTTATGCAATACTCTTGTAGTCTTGCAACATGGTAACGATGAGTTAGCAACATGCCTTAC
AAGGAGAGAAAAAGCACCGTGCATGCCGATTGGTGGAAGTAAGGTGGTACGATCGTGCCTTATTAGGAAG
GCAACAGACGGGTCTGACATGGATTGGACGAACCACTGAATTGCCGCATTGCAGAGATATTGTATTTAAG
TGCCTAGCTCGATACATAAACGGGTCTCTCTGGTTAGACCAGATCTGAGCCTGGGAGCTCTCTGGCTAAC
TAGGGAACCCACTGCTTAAGCCTCAATAAAGCTTGCCTTGAGTGCTTCAAGTAGTGTGTGCCCGTCTGTT
GTGTGACTCTGGTAACTAGAGATCCCTCAGACCCTTTTAGTCAGTGTGGAAAATCTCTAGCAGTGGCGCC
CGAACAGGGACTTGAAAGCGAAAGGGAAACCAGAGGAGCTCTCTCGACGCAGGACTCGGCTTGCTGAAGC
GCGCACGGCAAGAGGCGAGGGGCGGCGACTGGTGAGTACGCCAAAAATTTTGACTAGCGGAGGCTAGAAG
GAGAGAGATGGGTGCGAGAGCGTCAGTATTAAGCGGGGGAGAATTAGATCGCGATGGGAAAAAATTCGGT
TAAGGCCAGGGGGAAAGAAAAAATATAAATTAAAACATATAGTATGGGCAAGCAGGGAGCTAGAACGATT
CGCAGTTAATCCTGGCCTGTTAGAAACATCAGAAGGCTGTAGACAAATACTGGGACAGCTACAACCATCC
CTTCAGACAGGATCAGAAGAACTTAGATCATTATATAATACAGTAGCAACCCTCTATTGTGTGCATCAAA
GGATAGAGATAAAAGACACCAAGGAAGCTTTAGACAAGATAGAGGAAGAGCAAAACAAAAGTAAGACCAC
CGCACAGCAAGCGGCCGCTGATCTTCAGACCTGGAGGAGGAGATATGAGGGACAATTGGAGAAGTGAATT
ATATAAATATAAAGTAGTAAAAATTGAACCATTAGGAGTAGCACCCACCAAGGCAAAGAGAAGAGTGGTG
CAGAGAGAAAAAAGAGCAGTGGGAATAGGAGCTTTGTTCCTTGGGTTCTTGGGAGCAGCAGGAAGCACTA
TGGGCGCAGCGTCAATGACGCTGACGGTACAGGCCAGACAATTATTGTCTGGTATAGTGCAGCAGCAGAA
CAATTTGCTGAGGGCTATTGAGGCGCAACAGCATCTGTTGCAACTCACAGTCTGGGGCATCAAGCAGCTC
CAGGCAAGAATCCTGGCTGTGGAAAGATACCTAAAGGATCAACAGCTCCTGGGGATTTGGGGTTGCTCTG
GAAAACTCATTTGCACCACTGCTGTGCCTTGGAATGCTAGTTGGAGTAATAAATCTCTGGAACAGATTTG
GAATCACACGACCTGGATGGAGTGGGACAGAGAAATTAACAATTACACAAGCTTAATACACTCCTTAATT
GAAGAATCGCAAAACCAGCAAGAAAAGAATGAACAAGAATTATTGGAATTAGATAAATGGGCAAGTTTGT
GGAATTGGTTTAACATAACAAATTGGCTGTGGTATATAAAATTATTCATAATGATAGTAGGAGGCTTGGT
AGGTTTAAGAATAGTTTTTGCTGTACTTTCTATAGTGAATAGAGTTAGGCAGGGATATTCACCATTATCG
TTTCAGACCCACCTCCCAACCCCGAGGGGACCCAGAGAGGGCCTATTTCCCATGATTCCTTCATATTTGC
ATATACGATACAAGGCTGTTAGAGAGATAATTAGAATTAATTTGACTGTAAACACAAAGATATTAGTACA
AAATACGTGACGTAGAAAGTAATAATTTCTTGGGTAGTTTGCAGTTTTAAAATTATGTTTTAAAATGGAC
TATCATATGCTTACCGTAACTTGAAAGTATTTCGATTTCTTGGCTTTATATATCTTGTGGAAAGGACGAA
ACACCGTTTGCACGGGCCAAGAACTGTTTTAGAGCTAGAAATAGCAAGTTAAAATAAGGCTAGTCCGTTA
TCAACTTGAAAAAGTGGCACCGAGTCGGTGCTTTTTTGAATTCTAGATCTTGAGACAAATGGCAGTATTC
ATCCACAATTTTAAAAGAAAAGGGGGGATTGGGGGGTACAGTGCAGGGGAAAGAATAGTAGACATAATAG
CAACAGACATACAAACTAAAGAATTACAAAAACAAATTACAAAAATTCAAAATTTTCGGGTTTATTACAG
GGACAGCAGAGATCCACTTTGGCGCCGGCTCGAGTGGCTCCGGTGCCCGTCAGTGGGCAGAGCGCACATC
GCCCACAGTCCCCGAGAAGTTGGGGGGAGGGGTCGGCAATTGAACCGGTGCCTAGAGAAGGTGGCGCGGG
GTAAACTGGGAAAGTGATGTCGTGTACTGGCTCCGCCTTTTTCCCGAGGGTGGGGGAGAACCGTATATAA
GTGCAGTAGTCGCCGTGAACGTTCTTTTTCGCAACGGGTTTGCCGCCAGAACACAGGTGTCGTGACGCGG
GATCCGCCACCATGACCGAGTACAAGCCCACGGTGCGCCTCGCCACCCGCGACGACGTCCCCAGGGCCGT
ACGCACCCTCGCCGCCGCGTTCGCCGACTACCCCGCCACGCGCCACACCGTCGATCCGGACCGCCACATC
GAGCGGGTCACCGAGCTGCAAGAACTCTTCCTCACGCGCGTCGGGCTCGACATCGGCAAGGTGTGGGTCG
CGGACGACGGCGCCGCGGTGGCGGTCTGGACCACGCCGGAGAGCGTCGAAGCGGGGGCGGTGTTCGCCGA
GATCGGCCCGCGCATGGCCGAGTTGAGCGGTTCCCGGCTGGCCGCGCAGCAACAGATGGAAGGCCTCCTG
GCGCCGCACCGGCCCAAGGAGCCCGCGTGGTTCCTGGCCACCGTCGGAGTCTCGCCCGACCACCAGGGCA
AGGGTCTGGGCAGCGCCGTCGTGCTCCCCGGAGTGGAGGCGGCCGAGCGCGCCGGGGTGCCCGCCTTCCT
GGAGACCTCCGCGCCCCGCAACCTCCCCTTCTACGAGCGGCTCGGCTTCACCGTCACCGCCGACGTCGAG
GTGCCCGAAGGACCGCGCACCTGGTGCATGACCCGCAAGCCCGGTGCCTGAACGCGTTAAGTCGACAATC
AACCTCTGGATTACAAAATTTGTGAAAGATTGACTGGTATTCTTAACTATGTTGCTCCTTTTACGCTATG
TGGATACGCTGCTTTAATGCCTTTGTATCATGCTATTGCTTCCCGTATGGCTTTCATTTTCTCCTCCTTG
TATAAATCCTGGTTGCTGTCTCTTTATGAGGAGTTGTGGCCCGTTGTCAGGCAACGTGGCGTGGTGTGCA
CTGTGTTTGCTGACGCAACCCCCACTGGTTGGGGCATTGCCACCACCTGTCAGCTCCTTTCCGGGACTTT
CGCTTTCCCCCTCCCTATTGCCACGGCGGAACTCATCGCCGCCTGCCTTGCCCGCTGCTGGACAGGGGCT
CGGCTGTTGGGCACTGACAATTCCGTGGTGTTGTCGGGGAAATCATCGTCCTTTCCTTGGCTGCTCGCCT
GTGTTGCCACCTGGATTCTGCGCGGGACGTCCTTCTGCTACGTCCCTTCGGCCCTCAATCCAGCGGACCT
TCCTTCCCGCGGCCTGCTGCCGGCTCTGCGGCCTCTTCCGCGTCTTCGCCTTCGCCCTCAGACGAGTCGG
ATCTCCCTTTGGGCCGCCTCCCCGCGTCGACTTTAAGACCAATGACTTACAAGGCAGCTGTAGATCTTAG
CCACTTTTTAAAAGAAAAGGGGGGACTGGAAGGGCTAATTCACTCCCAACGAAGACAAGATCTGCTTTTT
GCTTGTACTGGGTCTCTCTGGTTAGACCAGATCTGAGCCTGGGAGCTCTCTGGCTAACTAGGGAACCCAC
TGCTTAAGCCTCAATAAAGCTTGCCTTGAGTGCTTCAAGTAGTGTGTGCCCGTCTGTTGTGTGACTCTGG
TAACTAGAGATCCCTCAGACCCTTTTAGTCAGTGTGGAAAATCTCTAGCAGTACGTATAGTAGTTCATGT
CATCTTATTATTCAGTATTTATAACTTGCAAAGAAATGAATATCAGAGAGTGAGAGGAACTTGTTTATTG
CAGCTTATAATGGTTACAAATAAAGCAATAGCATCACAAATTTCACAAATAAAGCATTTTTTTCACTGCA
TTCTAGTTGTGGTTTGTCCAAACTCATCAATGTATCTTATCATGTCTGGCTCTAGCTATCCCGCCCCTAA
CTCCGCCCATCCCGCCCCTAACTCCGCCCAGTTCCGCCCATTCTCCGCCCCATGGCTGACTAATTTTTTT
TATTTATGCAGAGGCCGAGGCCGCCTCGGCCTCTGAGCTATTCCAGAAGTAGTGAGGAGGCTTTTTTGGA
GGCCTAGGGACGTACCCAATTCGCCCTATAGTGAGTCGTATTACGCGCGCTCACTGGCCGTCGTTTTACA
ACGTCGTGACTGGGAAAACCCTGGCGTTACCCAACTTAATCGCCTTGCAGCACATCCCCCTTTCGCCAGC
TGGCGTAATAGCGAAGAGGCCCGCACCGATCGCCCTTCCCAACAGTTGCGCAGCCTGAATGGCGAATGGG
[124 nt withheld, positions 4621-4744]
C
[91 nt withheld, positions 4746-4836]
A
[49 nt withheld, positions 4838-4886]
CCTTTGACGTTGGAGTCCACGTTCTTT
[37 nt withheld, positions 4914-4950]
ACCCTATCTCGGTCTATTCTTTTGATTTATAAGGGATTTTGCCGATTTCGGCCTATTGGTTAAAAAATGA
GCTGATTTAACAAAAATTTAACGCGAATTTTAACAAAATATTAACGCTTACAATTTAGGTGGCACTTTTC
GGGGAAATGTGCGCGGAACCCCTATTTGTTTATTTTTCTAAATACATTCAAATATGTATCCGCTCATGAG
ACAATAACCCTGATAAATGCTTCAATAATATTGAAAAAGGAAGAGTATGAGTATTCAACATTTCCGTGTC
GCCCTTATTCCCTTTTTTGCGGCATTTTGCCTTCCTGTTTTTGCTCACCCAGAAACGCTGGTGAAAGTAA
AAGATGCTGAAGATCAGTTGGGTGCACGAGTGGGTTACATCGAACTGGATCTCAACAGCGGTAAGATCCT
TGAGAGTTTTCGCCCCGAAGAACGTTTTCCAATGATGAGCACTTTTAAAGTTCTGCTATGTGGCGCGGTA
TTATCCCGTATTGACGCCGGGCAAGAGCAACTCGGTCGCCGCATACACTATTCTCAGAATGACTTGGTTG
AGTACTCACCAGTCACAGAAAAGCATCTTACGGATGGCATGACAGTAAGAGAATTATGCAGTGCTGCCAT
AACCATGAGTGATAACACTGCGGCCAACTTACTTCTGACAACGATCGGAGGACCGAAGGAGCTAACCGCT
TTTTTGCACAACATGGGGGATCATGTAACTCGCCTTGATCGTTGGGAACCGGAGCTGAATGAAGCCATAC
CAAACGACGAGCGTGACACCACGATGCCTGTAGCAATGGCAACAACGTTGCGCAAACTATTAACTGGCGA
ACTACTTACTCTAGCTTCCCGGCAACAATTAATAGACTGGATGGAGGCGGATAAAGTTGCAGGACCACTT
CTGCGCTCGGCCCTTCCGGCTGGCTGGTTTATTGCTGATAAATCTGGAGCCGGTGAGCGTGGGTCTCGCG
GTATCATTGCAGCACTGGGGCCAGATGGTAAGCCCTCCCGTATCGTAGTTATCTACACGACGGGGAGTCA
GGCAACTATGGATGAACGAAATAGACAGATCGCTGAGATAGGTGCCTCACTGATTAAGCATTGGTAACTG
TCAGACCAAGTTTACTCATATATACTTTAGATTGATTTAAAACTTCATTTTTAATTTAAAAGGATCTAGG
TGAAGATCCTTTTTGATAATCTCATGACCAAAATCCCTTAACGTGAGTTTTCGTTCCACTGAGCGTCAGA
CCCCGTAGAAAAGATCAAAGGATCTTCTTGAGATCCTTTTTTTCTGCGCGTAATCTGCTGCTTGCAAACA
AAAAAACCACCGCTACCAGCGGTGGTTTGTTTGCCGGATCAAGAGCTACCAACTCTTTTTCCGAAGGTAA
CTGGCTTCAGCAGAGCGCAGATACCAAATACTGTTCTTCTAGTGTAGCCGTAGTTAGGCCACCACTTCAA
GAACTCTGTAGCACCGCCTACATACCTCGCTCTGCTAATCCTGTTACCAGTGGCTGCTGCCAGTGGCGAT
AAGTCGTGTCTTACCGGGTTGGACTCAAGACGATAGTTACCGGATAAGGCGCAGCGGTCGGGCTGAACGG
GGGGTTCGTGCACACAGCCCAGCTTGGAGCGAACGACCTACACCGAACTGAGATACCTACAGCGTGAGCT
ATGAGAAAGCGCCACGCTTCCCGAAGGGAGAAAGGCGGACAGGTATCCGGTAAGCGGCAGGGTCGGAACA
GGAGAGCGCACGAGGGAGCTTCCAGGGGGAAACGCCTGGTATCTTTATAGTCCTGTCGGGTTTCGCCACC
TCTGACTTGAGCGTCGATTTTTGTGATGCTCGTCAGGGGGGCGGAGCCTATGGAAAAACGCCAGCAACGC
GGCCTTTTTACGGTTCCTGGCCTTTTGCTGGCCTTTTGCTCACATGTTCTTTCCTGCGTTATCCCCTGAT
TCTGTGGATAACCGTATTACCGCCTTTGAGTGAGCTGATACCGCTCGCCGCAGCCGAACGACCGAGCGCA
GCGAGTCAGTGAGCGAGGAAGCGGAAGAGCGCCCAATACGCAAACCGCCTCTCCCCGCGCGTTGGCCGAT
TCATTAATGCAGCTGGCACGACAGGTTTCCCGACTGGAAAGCGGGCAGTGAGCGCAACGCAATTAATGTG
AGTTAGCTCACTCATTAGGCACCCCAGGCTTTACACTTTATGCTTCCGGCTCGTATGTTGTGTGGAATTG
TGAGCGGATAACAATTTCACACAGGAAACAGCTATGACCATGATTACGCCAAGCGCGCAATTAACCCTCA
CTAAAGGGAACAAAAGCTGGAGCTGCAAGC
